Addgene plasmid #92052: pFREE_Cm
Purpose: Allows inducible expression of gRNAs and Cas9 for plasmid curing.
Depositing lab: Morten Norholm. Depositing organization: Danmarks Tekniske Universitet. Publication: A versatile one-step CRISPR-Cas9 based approach to plasmid-curing. Lauritsen I, Porse A, Sommer MOA, Norholm MHH. Microb Cell Fact. 2017 Aug 2;16(1):135. doi: 10.1186/s12934-017-0748-z. PubMed 28764701.
Backbone
  Vector backbone: pMAZ-SK
  Total vector size (bp): 7586
  Vector type: CRISPR
Growth in bacteria
  Bacterial resistance: Chloramphenicol, 25 μg/mL
  Growth temperature: 37°C
  Growth strain: Top10
  Copy number: High Copy
Gene/Insert 1
  Gene/Insert name: Cas9
  Promoter: ptet
  Cloning method: Ligation Independent Cloning
  Sequencing primers: 5′ AAAGTCTGGTTATAACC; 3′ TACCGGTTTATTGACTACC
Gene/Insert 2
  Gene/Insert name: gRNA array
  Species: Synthetic
  Promoter: pRhamBAD
  Cloning method: Ligation Independent Cloning
  Sequencing primers: 5′ gccacaattcagcaaattgtgaac; 3′ GTGCCGATATCTAAGCCTATTGAG
Terms and licenses: Academic/Nonprofit Terms; Industry Terms: Not Available to Industry
How to cite: pFREE_Cm was a gift from Morten Norholm (Addgene plasmid # 92052 ; http://n2t.net/addgene:92052 ; RRID:Addgene_92052)
