[The description below was written by a language model from this plasmid's Addgene catalogue record, the feature table of its GenBank file and pLannotate feature annotations shown in this document.]
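Description:
pFREE_Cm is a bacterial CRISPR-Cas9 plasmid built on the pMAZ-SK backbone for curing other plasmids from cells. It is propagated in E. coli under chloramphenicol selection, with resistance provided by a cat gene under its own promoter. Replication depends on a ColA origin, which is compatible with several other common replicons. That compatibility allows pFREE_Cm to coexist with the plasmids it is meant to remove. The catalogue lists it as high copy and about 7.6 kb. The depositor's GenBank file, named pAI4_Cam, matches this size, while the repository's sequencing result is slightly longer but shows the same arrangement of parts.

The payload is a two-input inducible Streptococcus pyogenes CRISPR system. Cas9 is transcribed from a tet promoter carrying tet operator sites, followed by a T7 terminator. A tetR gene on the same plasmid supplies the repressor, so Cas9 expression is held off until a tetracycline-type inducer is added. The synthetic guide array sits downstream of the rhamnose-inducible rhaBAD promoter and consists of five direct repeats separated by four 30-nt spacers. Automated annotation matches two of these spacers to fragments of the pSC101 rep101 gene and two to the p15A origin. This suggests that the guides target replication functions of widely used plasmid families, although the record does not list the full target range. A tracrRNA is encoded on the opposite strand, apparently from a constitutive J23119-type promoter fragment, and would process the array into functional guides. Inducing both promoters directs Cas9 to cleave resident plasmids, which are then lost from the population in one step.
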