LOCUS       pAI4_Cam 7586 bp ds-DNA circular SYN 18-APR-2017
SOURCE      synthetic DNA construct
  ORGANISM  recombinant plasmid
REFERENCE   1 (bases 1 to 7586)
  AUTHORS   Morten Norholm Group
  TITLE     Direct Submission
  JOURNAL   Exported Tuesday, Apr 25, 2017 from SnapGene 3.3.3 to Vector NTI(R)
            format http://www.snapgene.com
COMMENT     VNTDATE|803347200|
COMMENT     VNTDBDATE|803347200|
COMMENT     VNTNAME|pAI4_Cam|
COMMENT     VNTAUTHORNAME|Morten Norholm Group|
FEATURES             Location/Qualifiers
     terminator      476..523
                     /label=T7 terminator
                     /note="transcription terminator for bacteriophage T7 RNA
                     polymerase"
     CDS             657..1280
                     /codon_start=1
                     /gene="tetR from transposon Tn10"
                     /product="tetracycline repressor TetR"
                     /label=TetR
                     /note="TetR binds to the tetracycline operator tetO to
                     inhibit transcription. This inhibition can be relieved by
                     adding tetracycline or doxycycline."
     misc_feature    1385..1389
                     /label=Doublicate
     terminator      1398..1492
                     /label=lambda t0 terminator
                     /note="transcription terminator from phage lambda"
     CDS             complement(1513..2172)
                     /codon_start=1
                     /gene="cat"
                     /product="chloramphenicol acetyltransferase"
                     /label=CmR
                     /note="confers resistance to chloramphenicol"
     promoter        complement(2173..2275)
                     /label=cat promoter
                     /note="promoter of the E. coli cat gene encoding
                     chloramphenicol acetyltransferase"
     rep_origin      complement(2338..2973)
                     /direction=LEFT
                     /label=ColA ori
                     /note="Plasmids containing the ColA origin of replication
                     can be propagated in E. coli cells that contain additional
                     plasmids with compatible origins."
     misc_RNA        complement(3222..3300)
                     /label=tracrRNA
                     /note="trans-activating CRISPR RNA for the Streptococcus
                     pyogenes CRISPR/Cas9 system"
     repeat_region   3472..3507
                     /label=DR
                     /note="direct repeat for the Streptococcus pyogenes
                     CRISPR/Cas system"
     repeat_region   3538..3573
                     /label=DR
                     /note="direct repeat for the Streptococcus pyogenes
                     CRISPR/Cas system"
     repeat_region   3604..3639
                     /label=DR
                     /note="direct repeat for the Streptococcus pyogenes
                     CRISPR/Cas system"
     repeat_region   3670..3705
                     /label=DR
                     /note="direct repeat for the Streptococcus pyogenes
                     CRISPR/Cas system"
     repeat_region   3736..3771
                     /label=DR
                     /note="direct repeat for the Streptococcus pyogenes
                     CRISPR/Cas system"
     protein_bind    3839..3857
                     /gene="tetO"
                     /label=tet operator
                     /bound_moiety="tetracycline repressor TetR"
                     /note="bacterial operator O2 for the tetR and tetA genes"
     protein_bind    3864..3882
                     /gene="tetO"
                     /label=tet operator
                     /bound_moiety="tetracycline repressor TetR"
                     /note="bacterial operator O2 for the tetR and tetA genes"
     CDS             3907..427
                     /codon_start=1
                     /product="Cas9 (Csn1) endonuclease from the Streptococcus
                     pyogenes Type II CRISPR/Cas system"
                     /label=Cas9
                     /note="generates RNA-guided double strand breaks in DNA"
ORIGIN
        1 tctgccaagc aaatatgtga attttttata tttagctagt cattatgaaa agttgaaggg
       61 tagtccagaa gataacgaac aaaaacaatt gtttgtggag cagcataagc attatttaga
      121 tgagattatt gagcaaatca gtgaattttc taagcgtgtt attttagcag atgccaattt
      181 agataaagtt cttagtgcat ataacaaaca tagagacaaa ccaatacgtg aacaagcaga
      241 aaatattatt catttattta cgttgacgaa tcttggagct cccgctgctt ttaaatattt
      301 tgatacaaca attgatcgta aacgatatac gtctacaaaa gaagttttag atgccactct
      361 tatccatcaa tccatcactg gtctttatga aacacgcatt gatttgagtc agctaggagg
      421 tgactgagat cccatgttac cggtatccta ggctgctgcc accgctgagc aataactagc
      481 ataacccctt ggggcctcta aacgggtctt gaggggtttt ttgctgaaac ctcaggcatt
      541 tgagaagcac acggtcacac tgcttccggt agtcaataaa ccggtattga cgccaacggg
      601 tcacacgggt acagtgctag cagaaacata tccatgaaat cccgccccga attcatatgt
      661 ctagattaga taaaagtaaa gtgattaaca gcgcattaga gctgcttaat gaggtcggaa
      721 tcgaaggttt aacaacccgt aaactcgccc agaagctagg tgtagagcag cctacattgt
      781 attggcatgt aaaaaataag cgggctttgc tcgacgcctt agccattgag atgttagata
      841 ggcaccatac tcacttttgc cctttagaag gggaaagctg gcaagatttt ttacgtaata
      901 aggctaaaag ttttagatgt gctttactaa gtcatcgcga tggagcaaaa gtacatttag
      961 gtacacggcc tacagaaaaa cagtatgaaa ctctcgaaaa tcaattagcc tttttatgcc
     1021 aacaaggttt ttcactagag aatgcattat atgcactcag cgctgtgggg cattttactt
     1081 taggttgcgt attggaagat caagagcatc aagtcgctaa agaagaaagg gaaacaccta
     1141 ctactgatag tatgccgcca ttattacgac aagctatcga attatttgat caccaaggtg
     1201 cagagccagc cttcttattc ggccttgaat tgatcatatg cggattagaa aaacaactta
     1261 aatgtgaaag tgggtcttaa gcaatagaca taagcggcta tttaacgacc ctgccctgaa
     1321 ccgacgacaa gctgacgacc gggtctccgc aagtggcact tttcggggaa atgtgcgcgg
     1381 aacccctatg tgcttggatt ctcaccaata aaaaacgccc ggcggcaacc gagcgttctg
     1441 aacaaatcca gatggagttc tgaggtcatt actggatcta tcaacaggag tccaagcgag
     1501 ctcgatatca aattacgccc cgccctgcca ctcatcgcag tactgttgta attcattaag
     1561 cattctgccg acatggaagc catcacagac ggcatgatga acctgaatcg ccagcggcat
     1621 cagcaccttg tcgccttgcg tataatattt gcccatggtg aaaacggggg cgaagaagtt
     1681 gtccatattg gccacgttta aatcaaaact ggtgaaactc acccagggat tggctgagac
     1741 gaaaaacata ttctcaataa accctttagg gaaataggcc aggttttcac cgtaacacgc
     1801 cacatcttgc gaatatatgt gtagaaactg ccggaaatcg tcgtggtatt cactccagag
     1861 cgatgaaaac gtttcagttt gctcatggaa aacggtgtaa caagggtgaa cactatccca
     1921 tatcaccagc tcaccgtctt tcattgccat acgaaattcc ggatgagcat tcatcaggcg
     1981 ggcaagaatg tgaataaagg ccggataaaa cttgtgctta tttttcttta cggtctttaa
     2041 aaaggccgta atatccagct gaacggtctg gttataggta cattgagcaa ctgactgaaa
     2101 tgcctcaaaa tgttctttac gatgccattg ggatatatca acggtggtat atccagtgat
     2161 ttttttctcc attttagctt ccttagctcc tgaaaatctc gataactcaa aaaatacgcc
     2221 cggtagtgat cttatttcat tatggtgaaa gttggaacct cttacgtgcc gatcaacgtc
     2281 tcattttcgc cagatatcga cgtctaagaa accatacaaa taggcatgct agcgcagaaa
     2341 cgtcctagaa gatgccagga ggatacttag cagagagaca ataaggccgg agcgaagccg
     2401 tttttccata ggctccgccc ccctgacgaa catcacgaaa tctgacgctc aaatcagtgg
     2461 tggcgaaacc cgacaggact ataaagatac caggcgtttc cccctgatgg ctccctcttg
     2521 cgctctcctg ttcccgtcct gcggcgtccg tgttgtggtg gaggctttac ccaaatcacc
     2581 acgtcccgtt ccgtgtagac agttcgctcc aagctgggct gtgtgcaaga accccccgtt
     2641 cagcccgact gctgcgcctt atccggtaac tatcatcttg agtccaaccc ggaaagacac
     2701 gacaaaacgc cactggcagc agccattggt aactgagaat tagtggattt agatatcgag
     2761 agtcttgaag tggtggccta acagaggcta cactgaaagg acagtatttg gtatctgcgc
     2821 tccactaaag ccagttacca ggttaagcag ttccccaact gacttaacct tcgatcaaac
     2881 cgcctcccca ggcggttttt tcgtttacag agcaggagat tacgacgatc gtaaaaggat
     2941 ctcaagaaga tcctttacgg attcccgaca ccatcactct agatttcagt gcaatttatc
     3001 tcttcaaatg tagcacctga agtcagcccc atacgatata agttgtaatt ctcatgttag
     3061 tcatgccccg cgcccaccgg aaggagctga ctgggttgaa ggctctcaag ggcatcggtc
     3121 gagatcccgg tgcctaatga gtgagctaac ttacattaat tgcgttgcgc acaccgacta
     3181 gcgaaaaaac cccgccgaag cggggttttt tgcgaaaaaa agcaccgact cggtgccact
     3241 ttttcaagtt gataacggac tagccttatt ttaacttgct atgctgtttt gaatggttcc
     3301 gctagcactg tacctaggac tgagctagcc gtcaaaagca gcgtatatac catggccaca
     3361 attcagcaaa ttgtgaacat catcacgttc atctttccct ggttgccaat ggcccatttt
     3421 cctgtcagta acgagaaggt cgcgaattca ggcgcttttt agactggtcg tgttttagag
     3481 ctatgctgtt ttgaatggtc ccaaaacatg aactagcgat tagtcgctat gacttaagtt
     3541 ttagagctat gctgttttga atggtcccaa aacaaccaca ctagagaaca tactggctaa
     3601 atagttttag agctatgctg ttttgaatgg tcccaaaacg gttggactca agacgatagt
     3661 taccggatag ttttagagct atgctgtttt gaatggtccc aaaacggcga aacccgacag
     3721 gactataaag ataccgtttt agagctatgc tgttttgaat ggtcccaaaa caaaaaaaaa
     3781 ccccgcccct gacagggcgg ggtttttttt ttaattaaag tctggttata acctgaggtc
     3841 cctatcagtg atagagattg acatccctat cagtgataga gatactgagc acagaaggag
     3901 atatacatgg ataagaaata ctcaataggc ttagatatcg gcacaaatag cgtcggatgg
     3961 gcggtgatca ctgatgaata taaggttccg tctaaaaagt tcaaggttct gggaaataca
     4021 gaccgccaca gtatcaaaaa aaatcttata ggggctcttt tatttgacag tggagagaca
     4081 gcggaagcga ctcgtctcaa acggacagct cgtagaaggt atacacgtcg gaagaatcgt
     4141 atttgttatc tacaggagat tttttcaaat gagatggcga aagtagatga tagtttcttt
     4201 catcgacttg aagagtcttt tttggtggaa gaagacaaga agcatgaacg tcatcctatt
     4261 tttggaaata tagtagatga agttgcttat catgagaaat atccaactat ctatcatctg
     4321 cgaaaaaaat tggtagattc tactgataaa gcggatttgc gcttaatcta tttggcctta
     4381 gcgcatatga ttaagtttcg tggtcatttt ttgattgagg gagatttaaa tcctgataat
     4441 agtgatgtgg acaaactatt tatccagttg gtacaaacct acaatcaatt atttgaagaa
     4501 aaccctatta acgcaagtgg agtagatgct aaagcgattc tttctgcacg attgagtaaa
     4561 tcaagacgat tagaaaatct cattgctcag ctccccggtg agaagaaaaa tggcttattt
     4621 gggaatctca ttgctttgtc attgggtttg acccctaatt ttaaatcaaa ttttgatttg
     4681 gcagaagatg ctaaattaca gctttcaaaa gatacttacg atgatgattt agataattta
     4741 ttggcgcaaa ttggagatca atatgctgat ttgtttttgg cagctaagaa tttatcagat
     4801 gctattttac tttcagatat cctaagagta aatactgaaa taactaaggc tcccctatca
     4861 gcttcaatga ttaaacgcta cgatgaacat catcaagact tgactctttt aaaagcttta
     4921 gttcgacaac aacttccaga aaagtataaa gaaatctttt ttgatcaatc aaaaaacgga
     4981 tatgcaggtt atattgatgg gggagctagc caagaagaat tttataaatt tatcaaacca
     5041 attttagaaa aaatggatgg tactgaggaa ttattggtga aactaaatcg tgaagatttg
     5101 ctgcgcaagc aacggacctt tgacaacggc tctattcccc atcaaattca cttgggtgag
     5161 ctgcatgcta ttttgagaag acaagaagac ttttatccat ttttaaaaga caatcgtgag
     5221 aagattgaaa aaatcttgac ttttcgaatt ccttattatg ttggtccatt ggcgcgtggc
     5281 aatagtcgtt ttgcatggat gactcggaag tctgaagaaa caattacccc atggaatttt
     5341 gaagaagttg tcgataaagg tgcttcagct caatcattta ttgaacgcat gacaaacttt
     5401 gataaaaatc ttccaaatga aaaagtacta ccaaaacata gtttgcttta tgagtatttt
     5461 acggtttata acgaattgac aaaggtcaaa tatgttactg aaggaatgcg aaaaccagca
     5521 tttctttcag gtgaacagaa gaaagccatt gttgatttac tcttcaaaac aaatcgaaaa
     5581 gtaaccgtta agcaattaaa agaagattat ttcaaaaaaa tagaatgttt tgatagtgtt
     5641 gaaatttcag gagttgaaga tagatttaat gcttcattag gtacctacca tgatttgcta
     5701 aaaattatta aagataaaga ttttttggat aatgaagaaa atgaagatat cttagaggat
     5761 attgttttaa cattgacctt atttgaagat agggagatga ttgaggaaag acttaaaaca
     5821 tatgctcacc tctttgatga taaggtgatg aaacagctta aacgtcgccg ttatactggt
     5881 tggggacgtt tgtctcgaaa attgattaat ggtattaggg ataagcaatc tggcaaaaca
     5941 atattagatt ttttgaaatc agatggtttt gccaatcgca attttatgca gctgatccat
     6001 gatgatagtt tgacatttaa agaagacatt caaaaagcac aagtgtctgg acaaggcgat
     6061 agtttacatg aacatattgc aaatttagct ggtagccctg ctattaaaaa aggtatttta
     6121 cagactgtaa aagttgttga tgaattggtc aaagtaatgg ggcggcataa gccagaaaat
     6181 atcgttattg aaatggcacg tgaaaatcag acaactcaaa agggccagaa aaattcgcga
     6241 gagcgtatga aacgaatcga agaaggtatc aaagaattag gaagtcagat tcttaaagag
     6301 catcctgttg aaaatactca attgcaaaat gaaaagctct atctctatta tctccaaaat
     6361 ggaagagaca tgtatgtgga ccaagaatta gatattaatc gtttaagtga ttatgatgtc
     6421 gatcacattg ttccacaaag tttccttaaa gacgattcaa tagacaataa ggtcttaacg
     6481 cgttctgata aaaatcgtgg taaatcggat aacgttccaa gtgaagaagt agtcaaaaag
     6541 atgaaaaact attggagaca acttctaaac gccaagttaa tcactcaacg taagtttgat
     6601 aatttaacga aagctgaacg tggaggtttg agtgaacttg ataaagctgg ttttatcaaa
     6661 cgccaattgg ttgaaactcg ccaaatcact aagcatgtgg cacaaatttt ggatagtcgc
     6721 atgaatacta aatacgatga aaatgataaa cttattcgag aggttaaagt gattacctta
     6781 aaatctaaat tagtttctga cttccgaaaa gatttccaat tctataaagt acgtgagatt
     6841 aacaattacc atcatgccca tgatgcgtat ctaaatgccg tcgttggaac tgctttgatt
     6901 aagaaatatc caaaacttga atcggagttt gtctatggtg attataaagt ttatgatgtt
     6961 cgtaaaatga ttgctaagtc tgagcaagaa ataggcaaag caaccgcaaa atatttcttt
     7021 tactctaata tcatgaactt cttcaaaaca gaaattacac ttgcaaatgg agagattcgc
     7081 aaacgccctc taatcgaaac taatggggaa actggagaaa ttgtctggga taaagggcga
     7141 gattttgcca cagtgcgcaa agtattgtcc atgccccaag tcaatattgt caagaaaaca
     7201 gaagtacaga caggcggatt ctccaaggag tcaattttac caaaaagaaa ttcggacaag
     7261 cttattgctc gtaaaaaaga ctgggatcca aaaaaatatg gtggttttga tagtccaacg
     7321 gtagcttatt cagtcctagt ggttgctaag gtggaaaaag ggaaatcgaa gaagttaaaa
     7381 tccgttaaag agttactagg gatcacaatt atggaaagaa gttcctttga aaaaaatccg
     7441 attgactttt tagaagctaa aggatataag gaagttaaaa aagacttaat cattaaacta
     7501 cctaaatata gtctttttga gttagaaaac ggtcgtaaac ggatgctggc tagtgccgga
     7561 gaattacaaa aaggaaatga gctggc
//
