Features (pLannotate 1.2.2; 25 found; start..end, strand, type, name):
      1..19      +  protein_bind   tet operator: tetO; bacterial operator O2 for the tetR and tetA genes tetracycline repressor TetR
     25..44      +  promoter       H1-2O2 promoter (fragment): doxycycline-inducible variant of the human H1 RNA promoter (Henriksen et al., 2007)
     90..116     +  promoter       PLtetO-1 promoter (fragment): modified phage lambda PL promoter with tet operator sites (Lutz and Bujard, 1997)
    130..4236    +  CDS            Cas9: Cas9 (Csn1) endonuclease from the Streptococcus pyogenes Type II CRISPR/Cas system generates RNA-guided double strand breaks in DNA
   4260..4277    +  CDS            SET1 (fragment): solubility-enhancement tag derived from T7 phage gene 10B
   4285..4332    +  terminator     T7 terminator: transcription terminator for bacteriophage T7 RNA polymerase
   4466..5089    +  CDS            TetR: tetracycline repressor TetR; tetR from transposon Tn10; TetR binds to the tetracycline operator tetO to inhibit transcription. This inhibition can be relieved by adding tetracycline or doxycycline.
   5207..5301    -  terminator     lambda t0 terminator: transcription terminator from phage lambda
   5322..5981    -  CDS            CmR: chloramphenicol acetyltransferase; cat; confers resistance to chloramphenicol
   5982..6084    -  promoter       cat promoter: promoter of the E. coli cat gene encoding chloramphenicol acetyltransferase
   6147..6782    -  rep_origin     ColA ori: Plasmids containing the ColA origin of replication can be propagated in E. coli cells that contain additional plasmids with compatible origins.
   6867..6931    -  CDS            TcR (fragment): tetracycline efflux protein; tet; confers resistance to tetracycline
   6946..6967    -  protein_bind   CAP binding site: CAP binding activates transcription in the presence of cAMP. E. coli catabolite activator protein
   7031..7109    -  misc_RNA       tracrRNA: trans-activating CRISPR RNA for the Streptococcus pyogenes CRISPR/Cas9 system
   7120..7144    -  promoter       J23119(SpeI) promoter (fragment): bacterial promoter (Registry of Standard Biological Parts BBa J23119) modified to end with an SpeI site
   7165..7280    +  promoter       rhaB promoter: promoter of the E. coli rhaBAD operon, conferring tight induction with L-rhamnose and repression with D-glucose in the presence of RhaR and RhaS (Giacalone et al., 2006)
   7281..7316    +  repeat_region  DR: direct repeat for the Streptococcus pyogenes CRISPR/Cas system
   7317..7346    +  CDS            Rep101(Ts) (fragment): temperature-sensitive version of the RepA protein needed for replication with the pSC101 origin (Armstrong et al., 1984); rep101 encoding an A56V mutation
   7347..7382    +  repeat_region  DR: direct repeat for the Streptococcus pyogenes CRISPR/Cas system
   7383..7412    +  CDS            Rep101(Ts) (fragment): temperature-sensitive version of the RepA protein needed for replication with the pSC101 origin (Armstrong et al., 1984); rep101 encoding an A56V mutation
   7413..7448    +  repeat_region  DR: direct repeat for the Streptococcus pyogenes CRISPR/Cas system
   7449..7478    +  rep_origin     p15A ori (fragment): Plasmids containing the medium-copy-number p15A origin of replication can be propagated in E. coli cells that contain a second plasmid with the ColE1 origin.
   7479..7514    +  repeat_region  DR: direct repeat for the Streptococcus pyogenes CRISPR/Cas system
   7515..7544    -  rep_origin     p15A ori (fragment): Plasmids containing the medium-copy-number p15A origin of replication can be propagated in E. coli cells that contain a second plasmid with the ColE1 origin.
   7545..7580    +  repeat_region  DR: direct repeat for the Streptococcus pyogenes CRISPR/Cas system
>Addgene plasmid #92052 | pFREE_Cm | addgene full sequence | sequence record 190010 | Addgene NGS Result
TCCCTATCAGTGATAGAGATTGACATCCCTATCAGTGATAGAGATACTGAGCACAGAAGGAGATATACAT
GGATAAGAAATACTGAGCACTATCAGTGATAGAGATACTGAGCACAGAAGGAGATATACATGGATAAGAA
ATACTCAATAGGCTTAGATATCGGCACAAATAGCGTCGGATGGGCGGTGATCACTGATGAATATAAGGTT
CCGTCTAAAAAGTTCAAGGTTCTGGGAAATACAGACCGCCACAGTATCAAAAAAAATCTTATAGGGGCTC
TTTTATTTGACAGTGGAGAGACAGCGGAAGCGACTCGTCTCAAACGGACAGCTCGTAGAAGGTATACACG
TCGGAAGAATCGTATTTGTTATCTACAGGAGATTTTTTCAAATGAGATGGCGAAAGTAGATGATAGTTTC
TTTCATCGACTTGAAGAGTCTTTTTTGGTGGAAGAAGACAAGAAGCATGAACGTCATCCTATTTTTGGAA
ATATAGTAGATGAAGTTGCTTATCATGAGAAATATCCAACTATCTATCATCTGCGAAAAAAATTGGTAGA
TTCTACTGATAAAGCGGATTTGCGCTTAATCTATTTGGCCTTAGCGCATATGATTAAGTTTCGTGGTCAT
TTTTTGATTGAGGGAGATTTAAATCCTGATAATAGTGATGTGGACAAACTATTTATCCAGTTGGTACAAA
CCTACAATCAATTATTTGAAGAAAACCCTATTAACGCAAGTGGAGTAGATGCTAAAGCGATTCTTTCTGC
ACGATTGAGTAAATCAAGACGATTAGAAAATCTCATTGCTCAGCTCCCCGGTGAGAAGAAAAATGGCTTA
TTTGGGAATCTCATTGCTTTGTCATTGGGTTTGACCCCTAATTTTAAATCAAATTTTGATTTGGCAGAAG
ATGCTAAATTACAGCTTTCAAAAGATACTTACGATGATGATTTAGATAATTTATTGGCGCAAATTGGAGA
TCAATATGCTGATTTGTTTTTGGCAGCTAAGAATTTATCAGATGCTATTTTACTTTCAGATATCCTAAGA
GTAAATACTGAAATAACTAAGGCTCCCCTATCAGCTTCAATGATTAAACGCTACGATGAACATCATCAAG
ACTTGACTCTTTTAAAAGCTTTAGTTCGACAACAACTTCCAGAAAAGTATAAAGAAATCTTTTTTGATCA
ATCAAAAAACGGATATGCAGGTTATATTGATGGGGGAGCTAGCCAAGAAGAATTTTATAAATTTATCAAA
CCAATTTTAGAAAAAATGGATGGTACTGAGGAATTATTGGTGAAACTAAATCGTGAAGATTTGCTGCGCA
AGCAACGGACCTTTGACAACGGCTCTATTCCCCATCAAATTCACTTGGGTGAGCTGCATGCTATTTTGAG
AAGACAAGAAGACTTTTATCCATTTTTAAAAGACAATCGTGAGAAGATTGAAAAAATCTTGACTTTTCGA
ATTCCTTATTATGTTGGTCCATTGGCGCGTGGCAATAGTCGTTTTGCATGGATGACTCGGAAGTCTGAAG
AAACAATTACCCCATGGAATTTTGAAGAAGTTGTCGATAAAGGTGCTTCAGCTCAATCATTTATTGAACG
CATGACAAACTTTGATAAAAATCTTCCAAATGAAAAAGTACTACCAAAACATAGTTTGCTTTATGAGTAT
TTTACGGTTTATAACGAATTGACAAAGGTCAAATATGTTACTGAAGGAATGCGAAAACCAGCATTTCTTT
CAGGTGAACAGAAGAAAGCCATTGTTGATTTACTCTTCAAAACAAATCGAAAAGTAACCGTTAAGCAATT
AAAAGAAGATTATTTCAAAAAAATAGAATGTTTTGATAGTGTTGAAATTTCAGGAGTTGAAGATAGATTT
AATGCTTCATTAGGTACCTACCATGATTTGCTAAAAATTATTAAAGATAAAGATTTTTTGGATAATGAAG
AAAATGAAGATATCTTAGAGGATATTGTTTTAACATTGACCTTATTTGAAGATAGGGAGATGATTGAGGA
AAGACTTAAAACATATGCTCACCTCTTTGATGATAAGGTGATGAAACAGCTTAAACGTCGCCGTTATACT
GGTTGGGGACGTTTGTCTCGAAAATTGATTAATGGTATTAGGGATAAGCAATCTGGCAAAACAATATTAG
ATTTTTTGAAATCAGATGGTTTTGCCAATCGCAATTTTATGCAGCTGATCCATGATGATAGTTTGACATT
TAAAGAAGACATTCAAAAAGCACAAGTGTCTGGACAAGGCGATAGTTTACATGAACATATTGCAAATTTA
GCTGGTAGCCCTGCTATTAAAAAAGGTATTTTACAGACTGTAAAAGTTGTTGATGAATTGGTCAAAGTAA
TGGGGCGGCATAAGCCAGAAAATATCGTTATTGAAATGGCACGTGAAAATCAGACAACTCAAAAGGGCCA
GAAAAATTCGCGAGAGCGTATGAAACGAATCGAAGAAGGTATCAAAGAATTAGGAAGTCAGATTCTTAAA
GAGCATCCTGTTGAAAATACTCAATTGCAAAATGAAAAGCTCTATCTCTATTATCTCCAAAATGGAAGAG
ACATGTATGTGGACCAAGAATTAGATATTAATCGTTTAAGTGATTATGATGTCGATCACATTGTTCCACA
AAGTTTCCTTAAAGACGATTCAATAGACAATAAGGTCTTAACGCGTTCTGATAAAAATCGTGGTAAATCG
GATAACGTTCCAAGTGAAGAAGTAGTCAAAAAGATGAAAAACTATTGGAGACAACTTCTAAACGCCAAGT
TAATCACTCAACGTAAGTTTGATAATTTAACGAAAGCTGAACGTGGAGGTTTGAGTGAACTTGATAAAGC
TGGTTTTATCAAACGCCAATTGGTTGAAACTCGCCAAATCACTAAGCATGTGGCACAAATTTTGGATAGT
CGCATGAATACTAAATACGATGAAAATGATAAACTTATTCGAGAGGTTAAAGTGATTACCTTAAAATCTA
AATTAGTTTCTGACTTCCGAAAAGATTTCCAATTCTATAAAGTACGTGAGATTAACAATTACCATCATGC
CCATGATGCGTATCTAAATGCCGTCGTTGGAACTGCTTTGATTAAGAAATATCCAAAACTTGAATCGGAG
TTTGTCTATGGTGATTATAAAGTTTATGATGTTCGTAAAATGATTGCTAAGTCTGAGCAAGAAATAGGCA
AAGCAACCGCAAAATATTTCTTTTACTCTAATATCATGAACTTCTTCAAAACAGAAATTACACTTGCAAA
TGGAGAGATTCGCAAACGCCCTCTAATCGAAACTAATGGGGAAACTGGAGAAATTGTCTGGGATAAAGGG
CGAGATTTTGCCACAGTGCGCAAAGTATTGTCCATGCCCCAAGTCAATATTGTCAAGAAAACAGAAGTAC
AGACAGGCGGATTCTCCAAGGAGTCAATTTTACCAAAAAGAAATTCGGACAAGCTTATTGCTCGTAAAAA
AGACTGGGATCCAAAAAAATATGGTGGTTTTGATAGTCCAACGGTAGCTTATTCAGTCCTAGTGGTTGCT
AAGGTGGAAAAAGGGAAATCGAAGAAGTTAAAATCCGTTAAAGAGTTACTAGGGATCACAATTATGGAAA
GAAGTTCCTTTGAAAAAAATCCGATTGACTTTTTAGAAGCTAAAGGATATAAGGAAGTTAAAAAAGACTT
AATCATTAAACTACCTAAATATAGTCTTTTTGAGTTAGAAAACGGTCGTAAACGGATGCTGGCTAGTGCC
GGAGAATTACAAAAAGGAAATGAGCTGGCTCTGCCAAGCAAATATGTGAATTTTTTATATTTAGCTAGTC
ATTATGAAAAGTTGAAGGGTAGTCCAGAAGATAACGAACAAAAACAATTGTTTGTGGAGCAGCATAAGCA
TTATTTAGATGAGATTATTGAGCAAATCAGTGAATTTTCTAAGCGTGTTATTTTAGCAGATGCCAATTTA
GATAAAGTTCTTAGTGCATATAACAAACATAGAGACAAACCAATACGTGAACAAGCAGAAAATATTATTC
ATTTATTTACGTTGACGAATCTTGGAGCTCCCGCTGCTTTTAAATATTTTGATACAACAATTGATCGTAA
ACGATATACGTCTACAAAAGAAGTTTTAGATGCCACTCTTATCCATCAATCCATCACTGGTCTTTATGAA
ACACGCATTGATTTGAGTCAGCTAGGAGGTGACTGAGATCCCATGTTACCGGTATCCTAGGCTGCTGCCA
CCGCTGAGCAATAACTAGCATAACCCCTTGGGGCCTCTAAACGGGTCTTGAGGGGTTTTTTGCTGAAACC
TCAGGCATTTGAGAAGCACACGGTCACACTGCTTCCGGTAGTCAATAAACCGGTATTGACGCCAACGGGT
CACACGGGTACAGTGCTAGCAGAAACATATCCATGAAATCCCGCCCCGAATTCATATGTCTAGATTAGAT
AAAAGTAAAGTGATTAACAGCGCATTAGAGCTGCTTAATGAGGTCGGAATCGAAGGTTTAACAACCCGTA
AACTCGCCCAGAAGCTAGGTGTAGAGCAGCCTACATTGTATTGGCATGTAAAAAATAAGCGGGCTTTGCT
CGACGCCTTAGCCATTGAGATGTTAGATAGGCACCATACTCACTTTTGCCCTTTAGAAGGGGAAAGCTGG
CAAGATTTTTTACGTAATAACGCTAAAAGTTTTAGATGTGCTTTACTAAGTCATCGCGATGGAGCAAAAG
TACATTTAGGTACACGGCCTACAGAAAAACAGTATGAAACTCTCGAAAATCAATTAGCCTTTTTATGCCA
ACAAGGTTTTTCACTAGAGAATGCATTATATGCACTCAGCGCTGTGGGGCATTTTACTTTAGGTTGCGTA
TTGGAAGATCAAGAGCATCAAGTCGCTAAAGAAGAAAGGGAAACACCTACTACTGATAGTATGCCGCCAT
TATTACGACAAGCTATCGAATTATTTGATCACCAAGGTGCAGAGCCAGCCTTCTTATTCGGCCTTGAATT
GATCATATGCGGATTAGAAAAACAACTTAAATGTGAAAGTGGGTCTTAAGCAATAGACATAAGCGGCTAT
TTAACGACCCTGCCCTGAACCGACGACAAGCTGACGACCGGGTCTCCGCAAGTGGCACTTTTCGGGGAAA
TGTGCGCGGAACCCCTATGTGCTTGGATTCTCACCAATAAAAAACGCCCGGCGGCAACCGAGCGTTCTGA
ACAAATCCAGATGGAGTTCTGAGGTCATTACTGGATCTATCAACAGGAGTCCAAGCGAGCTCGATATCAA
ATTACGCCCCGCCCTGCCACTCATCGCAGTACTGTTGTAATTCATTAAGCATTCTGCCGACATGGAAGCC
ATCACAAACGGCATGATGAACCTGAATCGCCAGCGGCATCAGCACCTTGTCGCCTTGCGTATAATATTTG
CCCATGGTGAAAACGGGGGCGAAGAAGTTGTCCATATTGGCCACGTTTAAATCAAAACTGGTGAAACTCA
CCCAGGGATTGGCTGAGACGAAAAACATATTCTCAATAAACCCTTTAGGGAAATAGGCCAGGTTTTCACC
GTAACACGCCACATCTTGCGAATATATGTGTAGAAACTGCCGGAAATCGTCGTGGTATTCACTCCAGAGC
GATGAAAACGTTTCAGTTTGCTCATGGAAAACGGTGTAACAAGGGTGAACACTATCCCATATCACCAGCT
CACCGTCTTTCATTGCCATACGAAATTCCGGATGAGCATTCATCAGGCGGGCAAGAATGTGAATAAAGGC
CGGATAAAACTTGTGCTTATTTTTCTTTACGGTCTTTAAAAAGGCCGTAATATCCAGCTGAACGGTCTGG
TTATAGGTACATTGAGCAACTGACTGAAATGCCTCAAAATGTTCTTTACGATGCCATTTGGATATATCAA
CGGTGGTATATCCAGTGATTTTTTTCTCCATTTTAGCTTCCTTAGCTCCTGAAAATCTCGATAACTCAAA
AAATACGCCCGGTAGTGATCTTATTTCATTATGGTGAAAGTTGGAACCTCTTACGTGCCGATCAACGTCT
CATTTTCGCCAGATATCGACGTCTAAGAAACCATACAAATAGGCATGCTAGCGCAGAAACGTCCTAGAAG
ATGCCAGGAGGATACTTAGCAGAGAGACAATAAGGCCGGAGCGAAGCCGTTTTTCCATAGGCTCCGCCCC
CCTGACGAACATCACGAAATCTGACGCTCAAATCAGTGGTGGCGAAACCCGACAGGACTATAAAGATACC
AGGCGTTTCCCCCTGATGGCTCCCTCTTGCGCTCTCCTGTTCCCGTCCTGCGGCGTCCGTGTTGTGGTGG
AGGCTTTACCCAAATCACCACGTCCCGTTCCGTGTAGACAGTTCGCTCCAAGCTGGGCTGTGTGCAAGAA
CCCCCCGTTCAGCCCGACTGCTGCGCCTTATCCGGTAACTATCATCTTGAGTCCAACCCGGAAAGACACG
ACAAAACGCCACTGGCAGCAGCCATTGGTAACTGAGAATTAGTGGATTTAGATATCGAGAGTCTTGAAGT
GGTGGCCTAACAGAGGCTACACTGAAAGGACAGTATTTGGTATCTGCGCTCCACTAAAGCCAGTTACCAG
GTTAAGCAGTTCCCCAACTGACTTAACCTTCGATCAAACCGCCTCCCCAGGCGGTTTTTTCGTTTACAGA
GCAGGAGATTACGACGATCGTAAAAGGATCTCAAGAAGATCCTTTACGGATTCCCGACACCATCACTCTA
GATTTCAGTGCAATTTATCTCTTCAAATGTAGCACCTGAAGTCAGCCCCATACGATATAAGTTGTAATTC
TCATGTTAGTCATGCCCCGCGCCCACCGGAAGGAGCTGACTGGGTTGAAGGCTCTCAAGGGCATCGGTCG
AGATCCCGGTGCCTAATGAGTGAGCTAACTTACATTAATTGCGTTGCGCACACCGACTAGCGAAAAAACC
CCGCCGAAGCGGGGTTTTTTGCGAAAAAAAGCACCGACTCGGTGCCACTTTTTCAAGTTGATAACGGACT
AGCCTTATTTTAACTTGCTATGCTGTTTTGAATGGTTCCGCTAGCACTGTACCTAGGACTGAGCTAGCCG
TCAAAAGCAGCGTATATACCATGGCCACAATTCAGCAAATTGTGAACATCATCACGTTCATCTTTCCCTG
GTTGCCAATGGCCCATTTTCCTGTCAGTAACGAGAAGGTCGCGAATTCAGGCGCTTTTTAGACTGGTCGT
GTTTTAGAGCTATGCTGTTTTGAATGGTCCCAAAACATGAACTAGCGATTAGTCGCTATGACTTAAGTTT
TAGAGCTATGCTGTTTTGAATGGTCCCAAAACAACCACACTAGAGAACATACTGGCTAAATAGTTTTAGA
GCTATGCTGTTTTGAATGGTCCCAAAACGGTTGGACTCAAGACGATAGTTACCGGATAGTTTTAGAGCTA
TGCTGTTTTGAATGGTCCCAAAACGGCGAAACCCGACAGGACTATAAAGATACCGTTTTAGAGCTATGCT
GTTTTGAATGGTCCCAAAACAAAAAAAAACCCCGCCCCTGACAGGGCGGGGTTTTTTTTTTAATTAAAGT
CTGGTCCTCGAGTCTGGTTATAA
